>Addgene plasmid #20945 | pLenti-Synapsin-hChR2(H134R)-EYFP-WPRE | addgene full sequence | sequence record 442041 | Addgene NGS Result
GTCGACGGATCGGGAGATCTCCCGATCCCCTATGGTGCACTCTCAGTACAATCTGCTCTGATGCCGCATA
GTTAAGCCAGTATCTGCTCCCTGCTTGTGTGTTGGAGGTCGCTGAGTAGTGCGCGAGCAAAATTTAAGCT
ACAACAAGGCAAGGCTTGACCGACAATTGCATGAAGAATCTGCTTAGGGTTAGGCGTTTTGCGCTGCTTC
GCGATGTACGGGCCAGATATACGCGTTGACATTGATTATTGACTAGTTATTAATAGTAATCAATTACGGG
GTCATTAGTTCATAGCCCATATATGGAGTTCCGCGTTACATAACTTACGGTAAATGGCCCGCCTGGCTGA
CCGCCCAACGACCCCCGCCCATTGACGTCAATAATGACGTATGTTCCCATAGTAACGCCAATAGGGACTT
TCCATTGACGTCAATGGGTGGAGTATTTACGGTAAACTGCCCACTTGGCAGTACATCAAGTGTATCATAT
GCCAAGTACGCCCCCTATTGACGTCAATGACGGTAAATGGCCCGCCTGGCATTATGCCCAGTACATGACC
TTATGGGACTTTCCTACTTGGCAGTACATCTACGTATTAGTCATCGCTATTACCATGGTGATGCGGTTTT
GGCAGTACATCAATGGGCGTGGATAGCGGTTTGACTCACGGGGATTTCCAAGTCTCCACCCCATTGACGT
CAATGGGAGTTTGTTTTGGCACCAAAATCAACGGGACTTTCCAAAATGTCGTAACAACTCCGCCCCATTG
ACGCAAATGGGCGGTAGGCGTGTACGGTGGGAGGTCTATATAAGCAGCGCGTTTTGCCTGTACTGGGTCT
CTCTGGTTAGACCAGATCTGAGCCTGGGAGCTCTCTGGCTAACTAGGGAACCCACTGCTTAAGCCTCAAT
AAAGCTTGCCTTGAGTGCTTCAAGTAGTGTGTGCCCGTCTGTTGTGTGACTCTGGTAACTAGAGATCCCT
CAGACCCTTTTAGTCAGTGTGGAAAATCTCTAGCAGTGGCGCCCGAACAGGGACTTGAAAGCGAAAGGGA
AACCAGAGGAGCTCTCTCGACGCAGGACTCGGCTTGCTGAAGCGCGCACGGCAAGAGGCGAGGGGCGGCG
ACTGGTGAGTACGCCAAAAATTTTGACTAGCGGAGGCTAGAAGGAGAGAGATGGGTGCGAGAGCGTCAGT
ATTAAGCGGGGGAGAATTAGATCGCGATGGGAAAAAATTCGGTTAAGGCCAGGGGGAAAGAAAAAATATA
AATTAAAACATATAGTATGGGCAAGCAGGGAGCTAGAACGATTCGCAGTTAATCCTGGCCTGTTAGAAAC
ATCAGAAGGCTGTAGACAAATACTGGGACAGCTACAACCATCCCTTCAGACAGGATCAGAAGAACTTAGA
TCATTATATAATACAGTAGCAACCCTCTATTGTGTGCATCAAAGGATAGAGATAAAAGACACCAAGGAAG
CTTTAGACAAGATAGAGGAAGAGCAAAACAAAAGTAAGACCACCGCACAGCAAGCGGCCGCTGATCTTCA
GACCTGGAGGAGGAGATATGAGGGACAATTGGAGAAGTGAATTATATAAATATAAAGTAGTAAAAATTGA
ACCATTAGGAGTAGCACCCACCAAGGCAAAGAGAAGAGTGGTGCAGAGAGAAAAAAGAGCAGTGGGAATA
GGAGCTTTGTTCCTTGGGTTCTTGGGAGCAGCAGGAAGCACTATGGGCGCAGCGTCAATGACGCTGACGG
TACAGGCCAGACAATTATTGTCTGGTATAGTGCAGCAGCAGAACAATTTGCTGAGGGCTATTGAGGCGCA
ACAGCATCTGTTGCAACTCACAGTCTGGGGCATCAAGCAGCTCCAGGCAAGAATCCTGGCTGTGGAAAGA
TACCTAAAGGATCAACAGCTCCTGGGGATTTGGGGTTGCTCTGGAAAACTCATTTGCACCACTGCTGTGC
CTTGGAATGCTAGTTGGAGTAATAAATCTCTGGAACAGATTTGGAATCACACGACCTGGATGGAGTGGGA
CAGAGAAATTAACAATTACACAAGCTTAATACACTCCTTAATTGAAGAATCGCAAAACCAGCAAGAAAAG
AATGAACAAGAATTATTGGAATTAGATAAATGGGCAAGTTTGTGGAATTGGTTTAACATAACAAATTGGC
TGTGGTATATAAAATTATTCATAATGATAGTAGGAGGCTTGGTAGGTTTAAGAATAGTTTTTGCTGTACT
TTCTATAGTGAATAGAGTTAGGCAGGGATATTCACCATTATCGTTTCAGACCCACCTCCCAACCCCGAGG
GGACCCGACAGGCCCGAAGGAATAGAAGAAGAAGGTGGAGAGAGAGACAGAGACAGATCCATTCGATTAG
TGAACGGATCGGCACTGCGTGCGCCAATTCTGCAGACAAATGGCAGTATTCATCCACAATTTTAAAAGAA
AAGGGGGGATTGGGGGGTACAGTGCAGGGGAAAGAATAGTAGACATAATAGCAACAGACATACAAACTAA
AGAATTACAAAAACAAATTACAAAAATTCAAAATTTTCGGGTTTATTACAGGGACAGCAGAGATCCAGTT
TGGTTAATTAAGTGTCTAGACTGCAGAGGGCCCTGCGTATGAGTGCAAGTGGGTTTTAGGACCAGGATGA
GGCGGGGTGGGGGTGCCTACCTGACGACCGACCCCGACCCACTGGACAAGCACCCAACCCCCATTCCCCA
AATTGCGCATCCCCTATCAGAGAGGGGGAGGGGAAACAGGATGCGGCGAGGCGCGTGCGCACTGCCAGCT
TCAGCACCGCGGACAGTGCCTTCGCCCCCGCCTGGCGGCGCGCGCCACCGCCGCCTCAGCACTGAAGGCG
CGCTGACGTCACTCGCCGGTCCCCCGCAAACTCCCCTTCCCGGCCACCTTGGTCGCGTCCGCGCCGCCGC
CGGCCCAGCCGGACCGCACCACGCGAGGCGCGAGATAGGGGGGCACGGGCGCGACCATCTGCGCTGCGGC
GCCGGCGACTCAGCGCTGCCTCAGTCTGCGGTGGGCAGCGGAGGAGTCGTGTCGTGCCTGAGAGCGCAGT
CGAGAAACCGGTGCCACCATGGACTATGGCGGCGCTTTGTCTGCCGTCGGACGCGAACTTTTGTTCGTTA
CTAATCCTGTGGTGGTGAACGGGTCCGTCCTGGTCCCTGAGGATCAATGTTACTGTGCCGGATGGATTGA
ATCTCGCGGCACGAACGGCGCTCAGACCGCGTCAAATGTCCTGCAGTGGCTTGCAGCAGGATTCAGCATT
TTGCTGCTGATGTTCTATGCCTACCAAACCTGGAAATCTACATGCGGCTGGGAGGAGATCTATGTGTGCG
CCATTGAAATGGTTAAGGTGATTCTCGAGTTCTTTTTTGAGTTTAAGAATCCCTCTATGCTCTACCTTGC
CACAGGACACCGGGTGCAGTGGCTGCGCTATGCAGAGTGGCTGCTCACTTGTCCTGTCATCCTTATCCGC
CTGAGCAACCTCACCGGCCTGAGCAACGACTACAGCAGGAGAACCATGGGACTCCTTGTCTCAGACATCG
GGACTATCGTGTGGGGGGCTACCAGCGCCATGGCAACCGGCTATGTTAAAGTCATCTTCTTTTGTCTTGG
ATTGTGCTATGGCGCGAACACATTTTTTCACGCCGCCAAAGCATATATCGAGGGTTATCATACTGTGCCA
AAGGGTCGGTGCCGCCAGGTCGTGACCGGCATGGCATGGCTGTTTTTCGTGAGCTGGGGTATGTTCCCAA
TTCTCTTCATTTTGGGGCCCGAAGGTTTTGGCGTCCTGAGCGTCTATGGCTCCACCGTAGGTCACACGAT
TATTGATCTGATGAGTAAAAATTGTTGGGGGTTGTTGGGACACTACCTGCGCGTCCTGATCCACGAGCAC
ATATTGATTCACGGAGATATCCGCAAAACCACCAAACTGAACATCGGCGGAACGGAGATCGAGGTCGAGA
CTCTCGTCGAAGACGAAGCCGAGGCCGGAGCCGTGCCAGCGGCCGCCACCATGGTGAGCAAGGGCGAGGA
GCTGTTCACCGGGGTGGTGCCCATCCTGGTCGAGCTGGACGGCGACGTAAACGGCCACAAGTTCAGCGTG
TCCGGCGAGGGCGAGGGCGATGCCACCTACGGCAAGCTGACCCTGAAGTTCATCTGCACCACCGGCAAGC
TGCCCGTGCCCTGGCCCACCCTCGTGACCACCTTCGGCTACGGCCTGCAGTGCTTCGCCCGCTACCCCGA
CCACATGAAGCAGCACGACTTCTTCAAGTCCGCCATGCCCGAAGGCTACGTCCAGGAGCGCACCATCTTC
TTCAAGGACGACGGCAACTACAAGACCCGCGCCGAGGTGAAGTTCGAGGGCGACACCCTGGTGAACCGCA
TCGAGCTGAAGGGCATCGACTTCAAGGAGGACGGCAACATCCTGGGGCACAAGCTGGAGTACAACTACAA
CAGCCACAACGTCTATATCATGGCCGACAAGCAGAAGAACGGCATCAAGGTGAACTTCAAGATCCGCCAC
AACATCGAGGACGGCAGCGTGCAGCTCGCCGACCACTACCAGCAGAACACCCCCATCGGCGACGGCCCCG
TGCTGCTGCCCGACAACCACTACCTGAGCTACCAGTCCGCCCTGAGCAAAGACCCCAACGAGAAGCGCGA
TCACATGGTCCTGCTGGAGTTCGTGACCGCCGCCGGGATCACTCTCGGCATGGACGAGCTGTACAAGTAA
GAATTCGATATCAAGCTTATCGATAATCAACCTCTGGATTACAAAATTTGTGAAAGATTGACTGGTATTC
TTAACTATGTTGCTCCTTTTACGCTATGTGGATACGCTGCTTTAATGCCTTTGTATCATGCTATTGCTTC
CCGTATGGCTTTCATTTTCTCCTCCTTGTATAAATCCTGGTTGCTGTCTCTTTATGAGGAGTTGTGGCCC
GTTGTCAGGCAACGTGGCGTGGTGTGCACTGTGTTTGCTGACGCAACCCCCACTGGTTGGGGCATTGCCA
CCACCTGTCAGCTCCTTTCCGGAACTTTCGCTTTCCCCCTCCCTATTGCCACGGCGGAACTCATCGCCGC
CTGCCTTGCCCGCTGCTGGACAGGGGCTCGGCTGTTGGGCACTGACAATTCCGTGGTGTTGTCGGGGAAA
TCATCGTCCTTTCCTTGGCTGCTCGCCTATGTTGCCACCTGGATTCTGCGCGGGACGTCCTTCTGCTACG
TCCCTTCGGCCCTCAATCCAGCGGACCTTCCTTCCCGCGGCCTGCTGCCGGCTCTGCGGCCTCTTCCGCG
TCTTCGCCTTCGCCCTCAGACGAGTCGGATCTCCCTTTGGGCCGCCTCCCCGCATCGATACCGTCGACCT
CGAGACCTAGAAAAACATGGAGCAATCACAAGTAGCAATACAGCAGCTACCAATGCTGATTGTGCCTGGC
TAGAAGCACAAGAGGAGGAGGAGGTGGGTTTTCCAGTCACACCTCAGGTACCTTTAAGACCAATGACTTA
CAAGGCAGCTGTAGATCTTAGCCACTTTTTAAAAGAAAAGGGGGGACTGGAAGGGCTAATTCACTCCCAA
CGAAGACAAGATATCCTTGATCTGTGGATCTACCACACACAAGGCTACTTCCCTGATTGGCAGAACTACA
CACCAGGGCCAGGGATCAGATATCCACTGACCTTTGGATGGTGCTACAAGCTAGTACCAGTTGAGCAAGA
GAAGGTAGAAGAAGCCAATGAAGGAGAGAACACCCGCTTGTTACACCCTGTGAGCCTGCATGGGATGGAT
GACCCGGAGAGAGAAGTATTAGAGTGGAGGTTTGACAGCCGCCTAGCATTTCATCACATGGCCCGAGAGC
TGCATCCGGACTGTACTGGGTCTCTCTGGTTAGACCAGATCTGAGCCTGGGAGCTCTCTGGCTAACTAGG
GAACCCACTGCTTAAGCCTCAATAAAGCTTGCCTTGAGTGCTTCAAGTAGTGTGTGCCCGTCTGTTGTGT
GACTCTGGTAACTAGAGATCCCTCAGACCCTTTTAGTCAGTGTGGAAAATCTCTAGCAGGGCCCGTTTAA
ACCCGCTGATCAGCCTCGACTGTGCCTTCTAGTTGCCAGCCATCTGTTGTTTGCCCCTCCCCCGTGCCTT
CCTTGACCCTGGAAGGTGCCACTCCCACTGTCCTTTCCTAATAAAATGAGGAAATTGCATCGCATTGTCT
GAGTAGGTGTCATTCTATTCTGGGGGGTGGGGTGGGGCAGGACAGCAAGGGGGAGGATTGGGAAGACAAT
AGCAGGCATGCTGGGGATGCGGTGGGCTCTATGGCTTCTGAGGCGGAAAGAACCAGCTGGGGCTCTAGGG
GGTATCCCC
[124 nt withheld, positions 6380-6503]
C
[91 nt withheld, positions 6505-6595]
A
[49 nt withheld, positions 6597-6645]
CCTTTGACGTTGGAGTCCACGTTCTTT
[37 nt withheld, positions 6673-6709]
ACCCTATCTCGGTCTATTCTTTTGATTTATAAGGGATTTTGCCGATTTCGGCCTATTGGTTAAAAAATGA
GCTGATTTAACAAAAATTTAACGCGAATTAATTCTGTGGAATGTGTGTCAGTTAGGGTGTGGAAAGTCCC
CAGGCTCCCCAGCAGGCAGAAGTATGCAAAGCATGCATCTCAATTAGTCAGCAACCAGGTGTGGAAAGTC
CCCAGGCTCCCCAGCAGGCAGAAGTATGCAAAGCATGCATCTCAATTAGTCAGCAACCATAGTCCCGCCC
CTAACTCCGCCCATCCCGCCCCTAACTCCGCCCAGTTCCGCCCATTCTCCGCCCCATGGCTGACTAATTT
TTTTTATTTATGCAGAGGCCGAGGCCGCCTCTGCCTCTGAGCTATTCCAGAAGTAGTGAGGAGGCTTTTT
TGGAGGCCTAGGCTTTTGCAAAAAGCTCCCGGGAGCTTGTATATCCATTTTCGGATCTGATCAGCACGTG
TTGACAATTAATCATCGGCATAGTATATCGGCATAGTATAATACGACAAGGTGAGGAACTAAACCATGGC
CAAGTTGACCAGTGCCGTTCCGGTGCTCACCGCGCGCGACGTCGCCGGAGCGGTCGAGTTCTGGACCGAC
CGGCTCGGGTTCTCCCGGGACTTCGTGGAGGACGACTTCGCCGGTGTGGTCCGGGACGACGTGACCCTGT
TCATCAGCGCGGTCCAGGACCAGGTGGTGCCGGACAACACCCTGGCCTGGGTGTGGGTGCGCGGCCTGGA
CGAGCTGTACGCCGAGTGGTCGGAGGTCGTGTCCACGAACTTCCGGGACGCCTCCGGGCCGGCCATGACC
GAGATCGGCGAGCAGCCGTGGGGGCGGGAGTTCGCCCTGCGCGACCCGGCCGGCAACTGCGTGCACTTCG
TGGCCGAGGAGCAGGACTGACACGTGCTACGAGATTTCGATTCCACCGCCGCCTTCTATGAAAGGTTGGG
CTTCGGAATCGTTTTCCGGGACGCCGGCTGGATGATCCTCCAGCGCGGGGATCTCATGCTGGAGTTCTTC
GCCCACCCCAACTTGTTTATTGCAGCTTATAATGGTTACAAATAAAGCAATAGCATCACAAATTTCACAA
ATAAAGCATTTTTTTCACTGCATTCTAGTTGTGGTTTGTCCAAACTCATCAATGTATCTTATCATGTCTG
TATACCGTCGACCTCTAGCTAGAGCTTGGCGTAATCATGGTCATAGCTGTTTCCTGTGTGAAATTGTTAT
CCGCTCACAATTCCACACAACATACGAGCCGGAAGCATAAAGTGTAAAGCCTGGGGTGCCTAATGAGTGA
GCTAACTCACATTAATTGCGTTGCGCTCACTGCCCGCTTTCCAGTCGGGAAACCTGTCGTGCCAGCTGCA
TTAATGAATCGGCCAACGCGCGGGGAGAGGCGGTTTGCGTATTGGGCGCTCTTCCGCTTCCTCGCTCACT
GACTCGCTGCGCTCGGTCGTTCGGCTGCGGCGAGCGGTATCAGCTCACTCAAAGGCGGTAATACGGTTAT
CCACAGAATCAGGGGATAACGCAGGAAAGAACATGTGAGCAAAAGGCCAGCAAAAGGCCAGGAACCGTAA
AAAGGCCGCGTTGCTGGCGTTTTTCCATAGGCTCCGCCCCCCTGACGAGCATCACAAAAATCGACGCTCA
AGTCAGAGGTGGCGAAACCCGACAGGACTATAAAGATACCAGGCGTTTCCCCCTGGAAGCTCCCTCGTGC
GCTCTCCTGTTCCGACCCTGCCGCTTACCGGATACCTGTCCGCCTTTCTCCCTTCGGGAAGCGTGGCGCT
TTCTCATAGCTCACGCTGTAGGTATCTCAGTTCGGTGTAGGTCGTTCGCTCCAAGCTGGGCTGTGTGCAC
GAACCCCCCGTTCAGCCCGACCGCTGCGCCTTATCCGGTAACTATCGTCTTGAGTCCAACCCGGTAAGAC
ACGACTTATCGCCACTGGCAGCAGCCACTGGTAACAGGATTAGCAGAGCGAGGTATGTAGGCGGTGCTAC
AGAGTTCTTGAAGTGGTGGCCTAACTACGGCTACACTAGAAGAACAGTATTTGGTATCTGCGCTCTGCTG
AAGCCAGTTACCTTCGGAAAAAGAGTTGGTAGCTCTTGATCCGGCAAACAAACCACCGCTGGTAGCGGTG
GTTTTTTTGTTTGCAAGCAGCAGATTACGCGCAGAAAAAAAGGATCTCAAGAAGATCCTTTGATCTTTTC
TACGGGGTCTGACGCTCAGTGGAACGAAAACTCACGTTAAGGGATTTTGGTCATGAGATTATCAAAAAGG
ATCTTCACCTAGATCCTTTTAAATTAAAAATGAAGTTTTAAATCAATCTAAAGTATATATGAGTAAACTT
GGTCTGACAGTTACCAATGCTTAATCAGTGAGGCACCTATCTCAGCGATCTGTCTATTTCGTTCATCCAT
AGTTGCCTGACTCCCCGTCGTGTAGATAACTACGATACGGGAGGGCTTACCATCTGGCCCCAGTGCTGCA
ATGATACCGCGAGACCCACGCTCACCGGCTCCAGATTTATCAGCAATAAACCAGCCAGCCGGAAGGGCCG
AGCGCAGAAGTGGTCCTGCAACTTTATCCGCCTCCATCCAGTCTATTAATTGTTGCCGGGAAGCTAGAGT
AAGTAGTTCGCCAGTTAATAGTTTGCGCAACGTTGTTGCCATTGCTACAGGCATCGTGGTGTCACGCTCG
TCGTTTGGTATGGCTTCATTCAGCTCCGGTTCCCAACGATCAAGGCGAGTTACATGATCCCCCATGTTGT
GCAAAAAAGCGGTTAGCTCCTTCGGTCCTCCGATCGTTGTCAGAAGTAAGTTGGCCGCAGTGTTATCACT
CATGGTTATGGCAGCACTGCATAATTCTCTTACTGTCATGCCATCCGTAAGATGCTTTTCTGTGACTGGT
GAGTACTCAACCAAGTCATTCTGAGAATAGTGTATGCGGCGACCGAGTTGCTCTTGCCCGGCGTCAATAC
GGGATAATACCGCGCCACATAGCAGAACTTTAAAAGTGCTCATCATTGGAAAACGTTCTTCGGGGCGAAA
ACTCTCAAGGATCTTACCGCTGTTGAGATCCAGTTCGATGTAACCCACTCGTGCACCCAACTGATCTTCA
GCATCTTTTACTTTCACCAGCGTTTCTGGGTGAGCAAAAACAGGAAGGCAAAATGCCGCAAAAAAGGGAA
TAAGGGCGACACGGAAATGTTGAATACTCATACTCTTCCTTTTTCAATATTATTGAAGCATTTATCAGGG
TTATTGTCTCATGAGCGGATACATATTTGAATGTATTTAGAAAAATAAACAAATAGGGGTTCCGCGCACA
TTTCCCCGAAAAGTGCCACCTGAC
Features (pLannotate 1.2.2; 31 found; start..end, strand, type, name):
     31..83      -  misc_feature   bom (fragment): basis of mobility region from pBR322
    238..617     +  enhancer       CMV enhancer: human cytomegalovirus immediate early enhancer
    618..817     +  promoter       CMV promoter: human cytomegalovirus (CMV) immediate early promoter
    835..1015    +  LTR            5' LTR (truncated): truncated 5' long terminal repeat (LTR) from HIV-1
   1062..1187    +  misc_feature   HIV-1 Ψ: packaging signal of human immunodeficiency virus type 1
   1171..1534    +  CDS            HIV-1 gag (fragment): gag protein from human immunodeficiency virus 1; gag
   1680..1913    +  misc_feature   RRE: The Rev response element (RRE) of HIV-1 allows for Rev-dependent mRNA export from the nucleus to the cytoplasm.
   2290..2390    +  CDS            Rev (fragment): human immunodeficiency virus 1 (HIV-1) Rev protein; rev; enhances nuclear export of unspliced and incompletely spliced viral mRNAs
   2440..2557    +  misc_feature   cPPT/CTS: central polypurine tract and central termination sequence of HIV-1
   2632..3079    +  promoter       hSyn promoter: human synapsin I promoter; confers neuron-specific expression (Kügler et al., 2003)
   3099..4025    +  CDS            ChR2(H134R): H134R mutant of an N-terminal fragment of channelrhodopsin-2 from the alga Chlamydomonas reinhardtii (Nagel et al., 2005) blue light-activated cation channel
   4041..4760    +  CDS            EYFP: enhanced YFP mammalian codon-optimized
   4761..4785    +  misc_feature   MCS (fragment): pBluescript multiple cloning site
   4785..5373    +  misc_feature   WPRE: woodchuck hepatitis virus posttranscriptional regulatory element
   5310..5891    +  CDS            nef (fragment): NEF_HV1H2 - Experimental evidence at protein level: Swiss-Prot protein existence level 1. Extracellular Nef protein targets CD4(+) T-lymphocytes for apoptosis by interacting with CXCR4 surface receptors. From Human immunodeficiency virus type 1 group M subtype B (isolate HXB2) (HIV-1).
   5898..6078    +  LTR            5' LTR (truncated): truncated 5' long terminal repeat (LTR) from HIV-1
   6110..6334    +  polyA_signal   bGH poly(A) signal: bovine growth hormone polyadenylation signal
   6338..6359    +  promoter       SV40 promoter (fragment): SV40 enhancer and early promoter
   6380..6808    +  rep_origin     f1 ori (sequence partly withheld): f1 bacteriophage origin of replication; arrow indicates direction of (+) strand synthesis
   6822..7151    +  promoter       SV40 promoter: SV40 enhancer and early promoter
   7199..7246    +  promoter       EM7 promoter: synthetic bacterial promoter&nbsp
   7265..7639    +  CDS            BleoR: antibiotic-binding protein; Sh ble from Streptoalloteichus hindustanus; confers resistance to bleomycin, phleomycin, and Zeocin™
   7649..7774    +  CDS            ble (fragment): BLE_KLEPN - Experimental evidence at protein level: Swiss-Prot protein existence level 1. Binding protein with a strong affinity to the bleomycin family of antibiotics. Binds to CL990; an antimitotic-antibiotic compound. From Klebsiella pneumoniae.
   7769..7890    +  polyA_signal   SV40 poly(A) signal: SV40 polyadenylation signal
   7963..7979    -  protein_bind   lac operator: The lac repressor binds to the lac operator to inhibit transcription in E. coli. This inhibition can be relieved by adding lactose or isopropyl-β-D-thiogalactopyranoside (IPTG). lac repressor encoded by lacI
   7987..8017    -  promoter       lac promoter: promoter for the E. coli lac operon
   8032..8053    -  protein_bind   CAP binding site: CAP binding activates transcription in the presence of cAMP. E. coli catabolite activator protein
   8066..8158    -  CDS            lacI (fragment): lac repressor; lacI; The lac repressor binds to the lac operator to inhibit transcription in E. coli. This inhibition can be relieved by adding lactose or isopropyl-β-D-thiogalactopyranoside (IPTG).
   8341..8929    -  rep_origin     ori: high-copy-number ColE1/pMB1/pBR322/pUC origin of replication
   9100..9960    -  CDS            AmpR: β-lactamase; bla; confers resistance to ampicillin, carbenicillin, and related antibiotics
   9961..10065   -  promoter       AmpR promoter: bla
