>Addgene plasmid #20945 | pLenti-Synapsin-hChR2(H134R)-EYFP-WPRE | analyzer sequence | sequence record 9768
GTCGACGGATCGGGAGATCTCCCGATCCCCTATGGTGCACTCTCAGTACAATCTGCTCTGATGCCGCATA
GTTAAGCCAGTATCTGCTCCCTGCTTGTGTGTTGGAGGTCGCTGAGTAGTGCGCGAGCAAAATTTAAGCT
ACAACAAGGCAAGGCTTGACCGACAATTGCATGAAGAATCTGCTTAGGGTTAGGCGTTTTGCGCTGCTTC
GCGATGTACGGGCCAGATATACGCGTTGACATTGATTATTGACTAGTTATTAATAGTAATCAATTACGGG
GTCATTAGTTCATAGCCCATATATGGAGTTCCGCGTTACATAACTTACGGTAAATGGCCCGCCTGGCTGA
CCGCCCAACGACCCCCGCCCATTGACGTCAATAATGACGTATGTTCCCATAGTAACGCCAATAGGGACTT
TCCATTGACGTCAATGGGTGGAGTATTTACGGTAAACTGCCCACTTGGCAGTACATCAAGTGTATCATAT
GCCAAGTACGCCCCCTATTGACGTCAATGACGGTAAATGGCCCGCCTGGCATTATGCCCAGTACATGACC
TTATGGGACTTTCCTACTTGGCAGTACATCTACGTATTAGTCATCGCTATTACCATGGTGATGCGGTTTT
GGCAGTACATCAATGGGCGTGGATAGCGGTTTGACTCACGGGGATTTCCAAGTCTCCACCCCATTGACGT
CAATGGGAGTTTGTTTTGGCACCAAAATCAACGGGACTTTCCAAAATGTCGTAACAACTCCGCCCCATTG
ACGCAAATGGGCGGTAGGCGTGTACGGTGGGAGGTCTATATAAGCAGCGCGTTTTGCCTGTACTGGGTCT
CTCTGGTTAGACCAGATCTGAGCCTGGGAGCTCTCTGGCTAACTAGGGAACCCACTGCTTAAGCCTCAAT
AAAGCTTGCCTTGAGTGCTTCAAGTAGTGTGTGCCCGTCTGTTGTGTGACTCTGGTAACTAGAGATCCCT
CAGACCCTTTTAGTCAGTGTGGAAAATCTCTAGCAGTGGCGCCCGAACAGGGACTTGAAAGCGAAAGGGA
AACCAGAGGAGCTCTCTCGACGCAGGACTCGGCTTGCTGAAGCGCGCACGGCAAGAGGCGAGGGGCGGCG
ACTGGTGAGTACGCCAAAAATTTTGACTAGCGGAGGCTAGAAGGAGAGAGATGGGTGCGAGAGCGTCAGT
ATTAAGCGGGGGAGAATTAGATCGCGATGGGAAAAAATTCGGTTAAGGCCAGGGGGAAAGAAAAAATATA
AATTAAAACATATAGTATGGGCAAGCAGGGAGCTAGAACGATTCGCAGTTAATCCTGGCCTGTTAGAAAC
ATCAGAAGGCTGTAGACAAATACTGGGACAGCTACAACCATCCCTTCAGACAGGATCAGAAGAACTTAGA
TCATTATATAATACAGTAGCAACCCTCTATTGTGTGCATCAAAGGATAGAGATAAAAGACACCAAGGAAG
CTTTAGACAAGATAGAGGAAGAGCAAAACAAAAGTAAGACCACCGCACAGCAAGCGGCCGCTGATCTTCA
GACCTGGAGGAGGAGATATGAGGGACAATTGGAGAAGTGAATTATATAAATATAAAGTAGTAAAAATTGA
ACCATTAGGAGTAGCACCCACCAAGGCAAAGAGAAGAGTGGTGCAGAGAGAAAAAAGAGCAGTGGGAATA
GGAGCTTTGTTCCTTGGGTTCTTGGGAGCAGCAGGAAGCACTATGGGCGCAGCGTCAATGACGCTGACGG
TACAGGCCAGACAATTATTGTCTGGTATAGTGCAGCAGCAGAACAATTTGCTGAGGGCTATTGAGGCGCA
ACAGCATCTGTTGCAACTCACAGTCTGGGGCATCAAGCAGCTCCAGGCAAGAATCCTGGCTGTGGAAAGA
TACCTAAAGGATCAACAGCTCCTGGGGATTTGGGGTTGCTCTGGAAAACTCATTTGCACCACTGCTGTGC
CTTGGAATGCTAGTTGGAGTAATAAATCTCTGGAACAGATTTGGAATCACACGACCTGGATGGAGTGGGA
CAGAGAAATTAACAATTACACAAGCTTAATACACTCCTTAATTGAAGAATCGCAAAACCAGCAAGAAAAG
AATGAACAAGAATTATTGGAATTAGATAAATGGGCAAGTTTGTGGAATTGGTTTAACATAACAAATTGGC
TGTGGTATATAAAATTATTCATAATGATAGTAGGAGGCTTGGTAGGTTTAAGAATAGTTTTTGCTGTACT
TTCTATAGTGAATAGAGTTAGGCAGGGATATTCACCATTATCGTTTCAGACCCACCTCCCAACCCCGAGG
GGACCCGACAGGCCCGAAGGAATAGAAGAAGAAGGTGGAGAGAGAGACAGAGACAGATCCATTCGATTAG
TGAACGGATCGGCACTGCGTGCGCCAATTCTGCAGACAAATGGCAGTATTCATCCACAATTTTAAAAGAA
AAGGGGGGATTGGGGGGTACAGTGCAGGGGAAAGAATAGTAGACATAATAGCAACAGACATACAAACTAA
AGAATTACAAAAACAAATTACAAAAATTCAAAATTTTCGGGTTTATTACAGGGACAGCAGAGATCCAGTT
TGGTTAATTAAGTGTCTAGACTGCAGAGGGCCCTGCGTATGAGTGCAAGTGGGTTTTAGGACCAGGATGA
GGCGGGGTGGGGGTGCCTACCTGACGACCGACCCCGACCCACTGGACAAGCACCCAACCCCCATTCCCCA
AATTGCGCATCCCCTATCAGAGAGGGGGAGGGGAAACAGGATGCGGCGAGGCGCGTGCGCACTGCCAGCT
TCAGCACCGCGGACAGTGCCTTCGCCCCCGCCTGGCGGCGCGCGCCACCGCCGCCTCAGCACTGAAGGCG
CGCTGACGTCACTCGCCGGTCCCCCGCAAACTCCCCTTCCCGGCCACCTTGGTCGCGTCCGCGCCGCCGC
CGGCCCAGCCGGACCGCACCACGCGAGGCGCGAGATAGGGGGGCACGGGCGCGACCATCTGCGCTGCGGC
GCCGGCGACTCAGCGCTGCCTCAGTCTGCGGTGGGCAGCGGAGGAGTCGTGTCGTGCCTGAGAGCGCAGT
CGAGAAACCGGTGCCACCATGGACTATGGCGGCGCTTTGTCTGCCGTCGGACGCGAACTTTTGTTCGTTA
CTAATCCTGTGGTGGTGAACGGGTCCGTCCTGGTCCCTGAGGATCAATGTTACTGTGCCGGATGGATTGA
ATCTCGCGGCACGAACGGCGCTCAGACCGCGTCAAATGTCCTGCAGTGGCTTGCAGCAGGATTCAGCATT
TTGCTGCTGATGTTCTATGCCTACCAAACCTGGAAATCTACATGCGGCTGGGAGGAGATCTATGTGTGCG
CCATTGAAATGGTTAAGGTGATTCTCGAGTTCTTTTTTGAGTTTAAGAATCCCTCTATGCTCTACCTTGC
CACAGGACACCGGGTGCAGTGGCTGCGCTATGCAGAGTGGCTGCTCACTTGTCCTGTCATCCTTATCCGC
CTGAGCAACCTCACCGGCCTGAGCAACGACTACAGCAGGAGAACCATGGGACTCCTTGTCTCAGACATCG
GGACTATCGTGTGGGGGGCTACCAGCGCCATGGCAACCGGCTATGTTAAAGTCATCTTCTTTTGTCTTGG
ATTGTGCTATGGCGCGAACACATTTTTTCACGCCGCCAAAGCATATATCGAGGGTTATCATACTGTGCCA
AAGGGTCGGTGCCGCCAGGTCGTGACCGGCATGGCATGGCTGTTTTTCGTGAGCTGGGGTATGTTCCCAA
TTCTCTTCATTTTGGGGCCCGAAGGTTTTGGCGTCCTGAGCGTCTATGGCTCCACCGTAGGTCACACGAT
TATTGATCTGATGAGTAAAAATTGTTGGGGGTTGTTGGGACACTACCTGCGCGTCCTGATCCACGAGCAC
ATATTGATTCACGGAGATATCCGCAAAACCACCAAACTGAACATCGGCGGAACGGAGATCGAGGTCGAGA
CTCTCGTCGAAGACGAAGCCGAGGCCGGAGCCGTGCCAGCGGCCGCCACCATGGTGAGCAAGGGCGAGGA
GCTGTTCACCGGGGTGGTGCCCATCCTGGTCGAGCTGGACGGCGACGTAAACGGCCACAAGTTCAGCGTG
TCCGGCGAGGGCGAGGGCGATGCCACCTACGGCAAGCTGACCCTGAAGTTCATCTGCACCACCGGCAAGC
TGCCCGTGCCCTGGCCCACCCTCGTGACCACCTTCGGCTACGGCCTGCAGTGCTTCGCCCGCTACCCCGA
CCACATGAAGCAGCACGACTTCTTCAAGTCCGCCATGCCCGAAGGCTACGTCCAGGAGCGCACCATCTTC
TTCAAGGACGACGGCAACTACAAGACCCGCGCCGAGGTGAAGTTCGAGGGCGACACCCTGGTGAACCGCA
TCGAGCTGAAGGGCATCGACTTCAAGGAGGACGGCAACATCCTGGGGCACAAGCTGGAGTACAACTACAA
CAGCCACAACGTCTATATCATGGCCGACAAGCAGAAGAACGGCATCAAGGTGAACTTCAAGATCCGCCAC
AACATCGAGGACGGCAGCGTGCAGCTCGCCGACCACTACCAGCAGAACACCCCCATCGGCGACGGCCCCG
TGCTGCTGCCCGACAACCACTACCTGAGCTACCAGTCCGCCCTGAGCAAAGACCCCAACGAGAAGCGCGA
TCACATGGTCCTGCTGGAGTTCGTGACCGCCGCCGGGATCACTCTCGGCATGGACGAGCTGTACAAGTAA
GAATTCGATATCAAGCTTATCGATAATCAACCTCTGGATTACAAAATTTGTGAAAGATTGACTGGTATTC
TTAACTATGTTGCTCCTTTTACGCTATGTGGATACGCTGCTTTAATGCCTTTGTATCATGCTATTGCTTC
CCGTATGGCTTTCATTTTCTCCTCCTTGTATAAATCCTGGTTGCTGTCTCTTTATGAGGAGTTGTGGCCC
GTTGTCAGGCAACGTGGCGTGGTGTGCACTGTGTTTGCTGACGCAACCCCCACTGGTTGGGGCATTGCCA
CCACCTGTCAGCTCCTTTCCGGGACTTTCGCTTTCCCCCTCCCTATTGCCACGGCGGAACTCATCGCCGC
CTGCCTTGCCCGCTGCTGGACAGGGGCTCGGCTGTTGGGCACTGACAATTCCGTGGTGTTGTCGGGGAAA
TCATCGTCCTTTCCTTGGCTGCTCGCCTGTGTTGCCACCTGGATTCTGCGCGGGACGTCCTTCTGCTACG
TCCCTTCGGCCCTCAATCCAGCGGACCTTCCTTCCCGCGGCCTGCTGCCGGCTCTGCGGCCTCTTCCGCG
TCTTCGCCTTCGCCCTCAGACGAGTCGGATCTCCCTTTGGGCCGCCTCCCCGCATCGATACCGTCGACCT
CGAGACCTAGAAAAACATGGAGCAATCACAAGTAGCAATACAGCAGCTACCAATGCTGATTGTGCCTGGC
TAGAAGCACAAGAGGAGGAGGAGGTGGGTTTTCCAGTCACACCTCAGGTACCTTTAAGACCAATGACTTA
CAAGGCAGCTGTAGATCTTAGCCACTTTTTAAAAGAAAAGGGGGGACTGGAAGGGCTAATTCACTCCCAA
CGAAGACAAGATATCCTTGATCTGTGGATCTACCACACACAAGGCTACTTCCCTGATTGGCAGAACTACA
CACCAGGGCCAGGGATCAGATATCCACTGACCTTTGGATGGTGCTACAAGCTAGTACCAGTTGAGCAAGA
GAAGGTAGAAGAAGCCAATGAAGGAGAGAACACCCGCTTGTTACACCCTGTGAGCCTGCATGGGATGGAT
GACCCGGAGAGAGAAGTATTAGAGTGGAGGTTTGACAGCCGCCTAGCATTTCATCACATGGCCCGAGAGC
TGCATCCGGACTGTACTGGGTCTCTCTGGTTAGACCAGATCTGAGCCTGGGAGCTCTCTGGCTAACTAGG
GAACCCACTGCTTAAGCCTCAATAAAGCTTGCCTTGAGTGCTTCAAGTAGTGTGTGCCCGTCTGTTGTGT
GACTCTGGTAACTAGAGATCCCTCAGACCCTTTTAGTCAGTGTGGAAAATCTCTAGCAGGGCCCGTTTAA
ACCCGCTGATCAGCCTCGACTGTGCCTTCTAGTTGCCAGCCATCTGTTGTTTGCCCCTCCCCCGTGCCTT
CCTTGACCCTGGAAGGTGCCACTCCCACTGTCCTTTCCTAATAAAATGAGGAAATTGCATCGCATTGTCT
GAGTAGGTGTCATTCTATTCTGGGGGGTGGGGTGGGGCAGGACAGCAAGGGGGAGGATTGGGAAGACAAT
AGCAGGCATGCTGGGGATGCGGTGGGCTCTATGGCTTCTGAGGCGGAAAGAACCAGCTGGGGCTCTAGGG
GGTATCCCC
[124 nt withheld, positions 6380-6503]
C
[91 nt withheld, positions 6505-6595]
A
[49 nt withheld, positions 6597-6645]
CCTTTGACGTTGGAGTCCACGTTCTTT
[37 nt withheld, positions 6673-6709]
ACCCTATCTCGGTCTATTCTTTTGATTTATAAGGGATTTTGCCGATTTCGGCCTATTGGTTAAAAAATGA
GCTGATTTAACAAAAATTTAACGCGAATTAATTCTGTGGAATGTGTGTCAGTTAGGGTGTGGAAAGTCCC
CAGGCTCCCCAGCAGGCAGAAGTATGCAAAGCATGCATCTCAATTAGTCAGCAACCAGGTGTGGAAAGTC
CCCAGGCTCCCCAGCAGGCAGAAGTATGCAAAGCATGCATCTCAATTAGTCAGCAACCATAGTCCCGCCC
CTAACTCCGCCCATCCCGCCCCTAACTCCGCCCAGTTCCGCCCATTCTCCGCCCCATGGCTGACTAATTT
TTTTTATTTATGCAGAGGCCGAGGCCGCCTCTGCCTCTGAGCTATTCCAGAAGTAGTGAGGAGGCTTTTT
TGGAGGCCTAGGCTTTTGCAAAAAGCTCCCGGGAGCTTGTATATCCATTTTCGGATCTGATCAGCACGTG
TTGACAATTAATCATCGGCATAGTATATCGGCATAGTATAATACGACAAGGTGAGGAACTAAACCATGGC
CAAGTTGACCAGTGCCGTTCCGGTGCTCACCGCGCGCGACGTCGCCGGAGCGGTCGAGTTCTGGACCGAC
CGGCTCGGGTTCTCCCGGGACTTCGTGGAGGACGACTTCGCCGGTGTGGTCCGGGACGACGTGACCCTGT
TCATCAGCGCGGTCCAGGACCAGGTGGTGCCGGACAACACCCTGGCCTGGGTGTGGGTGCGCGGCCTGGA
CGAGCTGTACGCCGAGTGGTCGGAGGTCGTGTCCACGAACTTCCGGGACGCCTCCGGGCCGGCCATGACC
GAGATCGGCGAGCAGCCGTGGGGGCGGGAGTTCGCCCTGCGCGACCCGGCCGGCAACTGCGTGCACTTCG
TGGCCGAGGAGCAGGACTGACACGTGCTACGAGATTTCGATTCCACCGCCGCCTTCTATGAAAGGTTGGG
CTTCGGAATCGTTTTCCGGGACGCCGGCTGGATGATCCTCCAGCGCGGGGATCTCATGCTGGAGTTCTTC
GCCCACCCCAACTTGTTTATTGCAGCTTATAATGGTTACAAATAAAGCAATAGCATCACAAATTTCACAA
ATAAAGCATTTTTTTCACTGCATTCTAGTTGTGGTTTGTCCAAACTCATCAATGTATCTTATCATGTCTG
TATACCGTCGACCTCTAGCTAGAGCTTGGCGTAATCATGGTCATAGCTGTTTCCTGTGTGAAATTGTTAT
CCGCTCACAATTCCACACAACATACGAGCCGGAAGCATAAAGTGTAAAGCCTGGGGTGCCTAATGAGTGA
GCTAACTCACATTAATTGCGTTGCGCTCACTGCCCGCTTTCCAGTCGGGAAACCTGTCGTGCCAGCTGCA
TTAATGAATCGGCCAACGCGCGGGGAGAGGCGGTTTGCGTATTGGGCGCTCTTCCGCTTCCTCGCTCACT
GACTCGCTGCGCTCGGTCGTTCGGCTGCGGCGAGCGGTATCAGCTCACTCAAAGGCGGTAATACGGTTAT
CCACAGAATCAGGGGATAACGCAGGAAAGAACATGTGAGCAAAAGGCCAGCAAAAGGCCAGGAACCGTAA
AAAGGCCGCGTTGCTGGCGTTTTTCCATAGGCTCCGCCCCCCTGACGAGCATCACAAAAATCGACGCTCA
AGTCAGAGGTGGCGAAACCCGACAGGACTATAAAGATACCAGGCGTTTCCCCCTGGAAGCTCCCTCGTGC
GCTCTCCTGTTCCGACCCTGCCGCTTACCGGATACCTGTCCGCCTTTCTCCCTTCGGGAAGCGTGGCGCT
TTCTCATAGCTCACGCTGTAGGTATCTCAGTTCGGTGTAGGTCGTTCGCTCCAAGCTGGGCTGTGTGCAC
GAACCCCCCGTTCAGCCCGACCGCTGCGCCTTATCCGGTAACTATCGTCTTGAGTCCAACCCGGTAAGAC
ACGACTTATCGCCACTGGCAGCAGCCACTGGTAACAGGATTAGCAGAGCGAGGTATGTAGGCGGTGCTAC
AGAGTTCTTGAAGTGGTGGCCTAACTACGGCTACACTAGAAGAACAGTATTTGGTATCTGCGCTCTGCTG
AAGCCAGTTACCTTCGGAAAAAGAGTTGGTAGCTCTTGATCCGGCAAACAAACCACCGCTGGTAGCGGTG
GTTTTTTTGTTTGCAAGCAGCAGATTACGCGCAGAAAAAAAGGATCTCAAGAAGATCCTTTGATCTTTTC
TACGGGGTCTGACGCTCAGTGGAACGAAAACTCACGTTAAGGGATTTTGGTCATGAGATTATCAAAAAGG
ATCTTCACCTAGATCCTTTTAAATTAAAAATGAAGTTTTAAATCAATCTAAAGTATATATGAGTAAACTT
GGTCTGACAGTTACCAATGCTTAATCAGTGAGGCACCTATCTCAGCGATCTGTCTATTTCGTTCATCCAT
AGTTGCCTGACTCCCCGTCGTGTAGATAACTACGATACGGGAGGGCTTACCATCTGGCCCCAGTGCTGCA
ATGATACCGCGAGACCCACGCTCACCGGCTCCAGATTTATCAGCAATAAACCAGCCAGCCGGAAGGGCCG
AGCGCAGAAGTGGTCCTGCAACTTTATCCGCCTCCATCCAGTCTATTAATTGTTGCCGGGAAGCTAGAGT
AAGTAGTTCGCCAGTTAATAGTTTGCGCAACGTTGTTGCCATTGCTACAGGCATCGTGGTGTCACGCTCG
TCGTTTGGTATGGCTTCATTCAGCTCCGGTTCCCAACGATCAAGGCGAGTTACATGATCCCCCATGTTGT
GCAAAAAAGCGGTTAGCTCCTTCGGTCCTCCGATCGTTGTCAGAAGTAAGTTGGCCGCAGTGTTATCACT
CATGGTTATGGCAGCACTGCATAATTCTCTTACTGTCATGCCATCCGTAAGATGCTTTTCTGTGACTGGT
GAGTACTCAACCAAGTCATTCTGAGAATAGTGTATGCGGCGACCGAGTTGCTCTTGCCCGGCGTCAATAC
GGGATAATACCGCGCCACATAGCAGAACTTTAAAAGTGCTCATCATTGGAAAACGTTCTTCGGGGCGAAA
ACTCTCAAGGATCTTACCGCTGTTGAGATCCAGTTCGATGTAACCCACTCGTGCACCCAACTGATCTTCA
GCATCTTTTACTTTCACCAGCGTTTCTGGGTGAGCAAAAACAGGAAGGCAAAATGCCGCAAAAAAGGGAA
TAAGGGCGACACGGAAATGTTGAATACTCATACTCTTCCTTTTTCAATATTATTGAAGCATTTATCAGGG
TTATTGTCTCATGAGCGGATACATATTTGAATGTATTTAGAAAAATAAACAAATAGGGGTTCCGCGCACA
TTTCCCCGAAAAGTGCCACCTGAC
Features (pLannotate 1.2.2; 31 found; start..end, strand, type, name):
     31..83      -  misc_feature   bom (fragment): basis of mobility region from pBR322
    238..617     +  enhancer       CMV enhancer: human cytomegalovirus immediate early enhancer
    618..817     +  promoter       CMV promoter: human cytomegalovirus (CMV) immediate early promoter
    835..1015    +  LTR            5' LTR (truncated): truncated 5' long terminal repeat (LTR) from HIV-1
   1062..1187    +  misc_feature   HIV-1 Ψ: packaging signal of human immunodeficiency virus type 1
   1171..1534    +  CDS            HIV-1 gag (fragment): gag protein from human immunodeficiency virus 1; gag
   1680..1913    +  misc_feature   RRE: The Rev response element (RRE) of HIV-1 allows for Rev-dependent mRNA export from the nucleus to the cytoplasm.
   2290..2390    +  CDS            Rev (fragment): human immunodeficiency virus 1 (HIV-1) Rev protein; rev; enhances nuclear export of unspliced and incompletely spliced viral mRNAs
   2440..2557    +  misc_feature   cPPT/CTS: central polypurine tract and central termination sequence of HIV-1
   2632..3079    +  promoter       hSyn promoter: human synapsin I promoter; confers neuron-specific expression (Kügler et al., 2003)
   3099..4025    +  CDS            ChR2(H134R): H134R mutant of an N-terminal fragment of channelrhodopsin-2 from the alga Chlamydomonas reinhardtii (Nagel et al., 2005) blue light-activated cation channel
   4041..4760    +  CDS            EYFP: enhanced YFP mammalian codon-optimized
   4761..4785    +  misc_feature   MCS (fragment): pBluescript multiple cloning site
   4785..5373    +  misc_feature   WPRE: woodchuck hepatitis virus posttranscriptional regulatory element
   5310..5891    +  CDS            nef (fragment): NEF_HV1H2 - Experimental evidence at protein level: Swiss-Prot protein existence level 1. Extracellular Nef protein targets CD4(+) T-lymphocytes for apoptosis by interacting with CXCR4 surface receptors. From Human immunodeficiency virus type 1 group M subtype B (isolate HXB2) (HIV-1).
   5898..6078    +  LTR            5' LTR (truncated): truncated 5' long terminal repeat (LTR) from HIV-1
   6110..6334    +  polyA_signal   bGH poly(A) signal: bovine growth hormone polyadenylation signal
   6338..6359    +  promoter       SV40 promoter (fragment): SV40 enhancer and early promoter
   6380..6808    +  rep_origin     f1 ori (sequence partly withheld): f1 bacteriophage origin of replication; arrow indicates direction of (+) strand synthesis
   6822..7151    +  promoter       SV40 promoter: SV40 enhancer and early promoter
   7199..7246    +  promoter       EM7 promoter: synthetic bacterial promoter&nbsp
   7265..7639    +  CDS            BleoR: antibiotic-binding protein; Sh ble from Streptoalloteichus hindustanus; confers resistance to bleomycin, phleomycin, and Zeocin™
   7649..7774    +  CDS            ble (fragment): BLE_KLEPN - Experimental evidence at protein level: Swiss-Prot protein existence level 1. Binding protein with a strong affinity to the bleomycin family of antibiotics. Binds to CL990; an antimitotic-antibiotic compound. From Klebsiella pneumoniae.
   7769..7890    +  polyA_signal   SV40 poly(A) signal: SV40 polyadenylation signal
   7963..7979    -  protein_bind   lac operator: The lac repressor binds to the lac operator to inhibit transcription in E. coli. This inhibition can be relieved by adding lactose or isopropyl-β-D-thiogalactopyranoside (IPTG). lac repressor encoded by lacI
   7987..8017    -  promoter       lac promoter: promoter for the E. coli lac operon
   8032..8053    -  protein_bind   CAP binding site: CAP binding activates transcription in the presence of cAMP. E. coli catabolite activator protein
   8066..8158    -  CDS            lacI (fragment): lac repressor; lacI; The lac repressor binds to the lac operator to inhibit transcription in E. coli. This inhibition can be relieved by adding lactose or isopropyl-β-D-thiogalactopyranoside (IPTG).
   8341..8929    -  rep_origin     ori: high-copy-number ColE1/pMB1/pBR322/pUC origin of replication
   9100..9960    -  CDS            AmpR: β-lactamase; bla; confers resistance to ampicillin, carbenicillin, and related antibiotics
   9961..10065   -  promoter       AmpR promoter: bla
