[The description below was written by a language model from this plasmid's Addgene catalogue record and pLannotate feature annotations shown in this document.]
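Description:
pLenti-Synapsin-hChR2(H134R)-EYFP-WPRE is a third-generation lentiviral transfer plasmid for neuron-targeted expression of a light-gated cation channel. It is maintained in E. coli at high copy from a ColE1/pUC-type origin with ampicillin selection (AmpR), and also carries an f1 origin. Outside the viral genome, an SV40/EM7-driven BleoR cassette with an SV40 poly(A) signal is annotated, which could confer Zeocin resistance in bacterial or mammalian cells, although the catalogue entry lists only ampicillin.

The viral portion begins with a CMV enhancer/promoter fused to a truncated HIV-1 5' LTR, which allows Tat-independent transcription of the genomic RNA in packaging cells. It is followed by the Ψ packaging signal with a gag fragment, the Rev response element for Rev-dependent nuclear export, and the cPPT/CTS that aids nuclear import of the reverse-transcribed genome. The internal expression cassette uses the human synapsin I promoter, which restricts expression to neurons. It drives a humanized N-terminal fragment of Chlamydomonas reinhardtii channelrhodopsin-2 with the H134R substitution, followed by EYFP, which the record describes as a fusion. The depositor describes H134R as a gain-of-function mutation giving larger stationary photocurrents than wild-type ChR2. A WPRE downstream enhances transcript stability and expression, and the genome ends in a second truncated LTR followed by a bGH poly(A) signal. The annotation labels this element as a 5' LTR, but its position corresponds to the 3' LTR.

The construct is used to make lentivirus for optogenetic activation of neurons with blue light, and the EYFP fluorescence marks the expressing cells.
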