Addgene plasmid #20945: pLenti-Synapsin-hChR2(H134R)-EYFP-WPRE
Purpose: 3rd gen lentiviral expression of humanized ChR2 with H134R mutation fused to EYFP driven by human Synapsin I promoter for optogenetic activation
Depositing lab: Karl Deisseroth. Depositing organization: Stanford University. Publication: Multimodal fast optical interrogation of neural circuitry. Zhang F, Wang LP, Brauner M, Liewald JF, Kay K, Watzke N, Wood PG, Bamberg E, Nagel G, Gottschalk A, Deisseroth K. Nature. 2007 Apr 5. 446(7136):633-9. 10.1038/nature05744 PubMed 17410168.
Backbone
  Vector backbone: pLenti-SynapsinI
  Backbone size w/o insert (bp): 9000
  Vector type: Mammalian Expression, Lentiviral
Growth in bacteria
  Bacterial resistance: Ampicillin, 100 μg/mL
  Growth temperature: 37°C
  Growth strain: Stbl3
  Copy number: High Copy
Gene/Insert
  Gene/Insert name: channelrhodopsin-2 (alt names: ChR2; cop4; channelopsin-2)
  Species: C. reinhardtii
  Insert size (bp): 1662
  Mutation: H134R mutation in ChR2
  Promoter: hSyn
  Cloning method: Restriction Enzyme; 5′ cloning site AgeI (unknown if destroyed); 3′ cloning site EcoRI (unknown if destroyed)
  Sequencing primers: 5′ n/a
Terms and licenses: Academic/Nonprofit Terms; Industry Terms: Not Available to Industry
Depositor comments: Please see http://www.optogenetics.org for additional information. The H134R mutation present in the ChR2 sequence is a gain-of-function mutant that produces larger stationary photocurrents in comparison to the wild-type ChR2 sequence
How to cite: pLenti-Synapsin-hChR2(H134R)-EYFP-WPRE was a gift from Karl Deisseroth (Addgene plasmid # 20945 ; http://n2t.net/addgene:20945 ; RRID:Addgene_20945)
