>Addgene plasmid #20945 | pLenti-Synapsin-hChR2(H134R)-EYFP-WPRE | addgene partial sequence | sequence record 55123 | EGFP-N 5'-CGTCGCCGTCCAGCTCGACCAG-3'
GCTCACCATGGTGGCGGCCGCTGGCACGGCTCCGGCCTCGGCTTCGTCTTCGACGAGAGTCTCGACCTCG
ATCTCCGTTCCGCCGATGTTCAGTTTGGTGGTTTTGCGGATATCTCCGTGAATCAATATGTGCTCGTGGA
TCAGGACGCGCAGGTAGTGTCCCAACAACCCCCAACAATTTTTACTCATCAGATCAATAATCGTGTGACC
TACGGTGGAGCCATAGACGCTCAGGACGCCAAAACCTTCGGGCCCCAAAATGAAGAGAATTGGGAACATA
CCCCAGCTCACGAAAAACAGCCATGCCATGCCGGTCACGACCTGGCGGCACCGACCCTTTGGCACAGTAT
GATAACCCTCGATATATGCTTTGGCGGCGTGAAAAAATGTGTTCGCGCCATAGCACAATCCAAGACAAAA
GAAGATGACTTTAACATAGCCGGTTGCCATGGCGCTGGTAGCCCCCCACACGATAGTCCCGATGTCTGAG
ACAAGGAGTCCCATGGTTCTCCTGCTGTAGTCGTTGCTCAGGCCGGTGAGGTTGCTCAGGCGGATAAGGA
TGACAGGACAAGTGAGCAGCCACTCTGCATAGCGCAGCCACTGCACCCGGTGTCCTGTGGCAAGGTAGAG
CATAGAGGGATTCTTAAACTCAAAAAAGAACTCGAGAATCACCTTAACCATTTCAATGGCGCACACATAG
ATCTCCTCCCAGCCGCATGTAGATTTCCAGGTTTGGTAGGCATAGAACATCAGCAGCAAAATGCTGAATC
CTGCTGCAAGCCACTGCAGGACATTTGACGCGGTCTGAGCGCCGTTCGTGCCGCGAGATTCAATCCATCC
GGCACAGTAACATTGATCCTCAGGGACC
